>Addgene plasmid #21899 | mCHOP10.pCDNA1 | addgene partial sequence | sequence record 27647 | 21899 with CMV-F
GAGCTCTCTGGCTAACTAGAGAACCCACTGCTTACTGGCTTATCGAAATTAATACGACTCACTATAGGGA
GACCCAAGCTTGGTACCGAGCTCGGATCCACTAGTAACGGCCGCCAGTGTGCTGGAATTCGGCACGAGCT
GACGTGTTCCAGAAGGAAGTGCATCTTCATACACCACCACACCTGAAAGCAGAACCTGGTCCACGTGCAG
TCATGGCAGCTGAGTCCCTGCCTTTCACCTTGGAGACGGTGTCCAGCTGGGAGCTGGAAGCCTGGTATGA
GGATCTGCAGGAGGTCCTGTCCTCAGATGAAATTGGGGGCACCTATATCTCATCCCCAGGAAACGAAGAG
GAAGAATCAAAAACCTTCACTACTCTTGACCCTGCGTCCCTAGCTTGGCTGACAGAGGAGCCAGGGCCAA
CAGAGGTCACACGCACATCCCAAAGCCCTCGCTCTCCAGATTCCAGTCAGAGTTCTATGGCCCAGGAGGA
AGAGGAGGAAGAGCAAGGAAGAACTAGGAAACGGAAACAGAGTGGTCAGTGCCCAGCCCGGCCTGGGAAG
CAACGCATGAAGGAGAAGGAGCAGGAGAACGAGCGGAAAGTGGCACAGCTAGCTGAAGAGAACGAGCGGC
TCAAGCAGGAAATCGAGCGCCTGACCAGGGAGGTGGAGACCACACGGCGGGCTCTGATCGACCGCATGGT
CAGCCTGCACCAAGCATGAACAGTGGGCATCACCTCCTGTCTGTCTCT
