[The description below was written by a language model from this plasmid's Addgene catalogue record.]
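Description:
mCHOP10.pCDNA1 is a mammalian expression plasmid carrying the mouse CHOP10 cDNA (gene Ddit3, also known as gadd153) in the Invitrogen pcDNA1 backbone, which is about 4 kb without the insert. The cDNA was inserted as an EcoRI fragment, and both flanking EcoRI sites are retained. The record does not explicitly name the promoter, but the listed sequencing primers (a CMV forward primer upstream and SP6 downstream) fit the standard pcDNA1 layout, in which a CMV immediate-early promoter drives expression in transfected mammalian cells. No epitope tag, reporter or mammalian selection marker is recorded.

Propagation is unusual. The plasmid must be maintained in a bacterial host carrying the P3 episome, such as DH10B/P3, under combined ampicillin and tetracycline selection. In general, pcDNA1-type vectors carry a supF suppressor tRNA instead of a conventional resistance gene. This tRNA suppresses amber mutations in the ampicillin and tetracycline resistance genes on P3, so only P3-containing cells that hold the plasmid survive dual selection. Copy number is not stated.

CHOP is a nuclear protein that dimerizes with C/EBP-family transcription factors and acts as a dominant-negative inhibitor of transcription, and the construct serves to express it in mammalian cells. The depositor cautions that the original phagemid clone had a scrambled insert, so the sequence 3' of the CHOP-10 coding region does not come from the CHOP gene. For hybridization probes, they recommend excising the HindIII–NheI fragment that contains CHOP coding sequence instead of using the whole insert. No feature table was supplied, so element positions cannot be confirmed.
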