Addgene plasmid #21899: mCHOP10.pCDNA1
Depositing lab: David Ron. Depositing organization: NYU Grossman School of Medicine. Publication: CHOP, a novel developmentally regulated nuclear protein that dimerizes with transcription factors C/EBP and LAP and functions as a dominant-negative inhibitor of gene transcription. Ron D, Habener JF. Genes Dev. 1992 Mar;6(3):439-53. doi: 10.1101/gad.6.3.439. PubMed 1547942.
Backbone
  Vector backbone: pcDNA1
  Backbone manufacturer: Invitrogen
  Backbone size w/o insert (bp): 4000
  Vector type: Mammalian Expression
Growth in bacteria
  Bacterial resistance: Ampicillin and Tetracycline, 100 & 10 μg/mL
  Growth temperature: 37°C
  Growth strain: DH10B/P3
  Growth instructions: needs P3-containing host strain such as DH10B/P3
  Copy number: Unknown
Gene/Insert
  Gene/Insert name: CHOP10
  Species: M. musculus (mouse)
  Entrez Gene: Ddit3 (a.k.a. AltDDIT3, CHOP-10, CHOP10, chop, gadd153)
  Cloning method: Restriction Enzyme; 5′ cloning site EcoRI (not destroyed); 3′ cloning site EcoRI (not destroyed)
  Sequencing primers: 5′ CMV-F; 3′ SP6
Terms and licenses: Academic/Nonprofit Terms; Industry Terms: Not Available to Industry
Depositor comments: Note that the phagemid had a scrambled insert and the portion 3' of the CHOP-10 coding region (in red-see author's map) is not from the CHOP gene. If you wish to obtain a CHOP probe for hybridization experiments we suggest excising the HD3-Nhe1 fragment that contains CHOP coding sequence. Note that this plasmid must be propagated in P3-containing host strain such as DH10B/P3 under combined amp (25mcg/ml)/tet (10mcg/ml) selection pressure.
How to cite: mCHOP10.pCDNA1 was a gift from David Ron (Addgene plasmid # 21899 ; http://n2t.net/addgene:21899 ; RRID:Addgene_21899)
